>Addgene plasmid #120263 | pDYSCKO | addgene full sequence | sequence record 233690 | Addgene NGS Result
GACGAAAGGGCCTCGGCATGCGCCTATTTTTATAGGTTAATGTCATGATAATAATGGTTTCTTAGTATGA
TCCAATATCAAAGGAAATGATAGCATTGAAGGATGAGACTAATCCAATTGAGGAGTGGCAGCATATAGAA
CAGCTAAAGGGTAGTGCTGAAGGAAGCATACGATACCCCGCATGGAATGGGATAATATCACAGGAGGTAC
TAGACTACCTTTCATCCTACATAAATAGACGCATATAAGTACGCATTTAAGCATAAACACGCACTATGCC
GTTCTTCTCATGTATATATATATACAGGCAACACGCAGATATAGGTGCGACGTGAACAGTGAGCTGTATG
TGCGCAGCTCGCGTTGCATTTTCGGAAGCGCTCGTTTTCGGAAACGCTTTGAAGTTCCTATTCCGAAGTT
CCTATTCTCTAGAAAGTATAGGAACTTCAGAGCGCTTTTGAAAACCAAAAGCGCTCTGAAGACGCACTTT
CAAAAAACCAAAAACGCACCGGACTGTAACGAGCTACTAAAATATTGCGAATACCGCTTCCACAAACATT
GCTCAAAAGTATCTCTTTGCTATATATCTCTGTGCTATATCCCTATATAACCTACCCATCCACCTTTCGC
TCCTTGAACTTGCATCTAAACTCGACCTCTACATTTTTTATGTTTATCTCTAGTATTACTCTTTAGACAA
AAAAATTGTAGTAAGAACTATTCATAGAGTGAATCGAAAACAATACGAAAATGTAAACATTTCCTATACG
TAGTATATAGAGACAAAATAGAAGAAACCGTTCATAATTTTCTGACCAATGAAGAATCATCAACGCTATC
ACTTTCTGTTCACAAAGTATGCGCAATCCACATCGGTATAGAATATAATCGGGGATGCCTTTATCTTGAA
AAAATGCACCCGCAGCTTCGCTAGTAATCAGTAAACGCGGGAAGTGGAGTCAGGCTTTTTTTATGGAAGA
GAAAATAGACACCAAAGTAGCCTTCTTCTAACCTTAACGGACCTACAGTGCAAAAAGTTATCAAGAGACT
GCATTATAGAGCGCACAAAGGAGAAAAAAAGTAATCTAAGATGCTTTGTTAGAAAAATAGCGCTCTCGGG
ATGCATTTTTGTAGAACAAAAAAGAAGTATAGATTCTTTGTTGGTAAAATAGCGCTCTCGCGTTGCATTT
CTGTTCTGTAAAAATGCAGCTCAGATTCTTTGTTTGAAAAATTAGCGCTCTCGCGTTGCATTTTTGTTTT
ACAAAAATGAAGCACAGATTCTTCGTTGGTAAAATAGCGCTTTCGCGTTGCATTTCTGTTCTGTAAAAAT
GCAGCTCAGATTCTTTGTTTGAAAAATTAGCGCTCTCGCGTTGCATTTTTGTTCTACAAAATGAAGCACA
GATGCTTCGTTCAGGTGGCACTTTTCGGGGAAATGTGCGCGGAACCCCTATTTGTTTATTTTTCTAAATA
CATTCAAATATGTATCCGCTCATGAGACAATAACCCTGATAAATGCTTCAATAATATTGAAAAAGGAAGA
GTATGAGTATTCAACATTTCCGTGTCGCCCTTATTCCCTTTTTTGCGGCATTTTGCCTTCCTGTTTTTGC
TCACCCAGAAACGCTGGTGAAAGTAAAAGATGCTGAAGATCAGTTGGGTGCACGAGTGGGTTACATCGAA
CTGGATCTCAACAGCGGTAAGATCCTTGAGAGTTTTCGCCCCGAAGAACGTTTTCCAATGATGAGCACTT
TTAAAGTTCTGCTATGTGGCGCGGTATTATCCCGTATTGACGCCGGGCAAGAGCAACTCGGTCGCCGCAT
ACACTATTCTCAGAATGACTTGGTTGAGTACTCACCAGTCACAGAAAAGCATCTTACGGATGGCATGACA
GTAAGAGAATTATGCAGTGCTGCCATAACCATGAGTGATAACACTGCGGCCAACTTACTTCTGACAACGA
TCGGAGGACCGAAGGAGCTAACCGCTTTTTTGCACAACATGGGGGATCATGTAACTCGCCTTGATCGTTG
GGAACCGGAGCTGAATGAAGCCATACCAAACGACGAGCGTGACACCACGATGCCTGTAGCAATGGCAACA
ACGTTGCGCAAACTATTAACTGGCGAACTACTTACTCTAGCTTCCCGGCAACAATTAATAGACTGGATGG
AGGCGGATAAAGTTGCAGGACCACTTCTGCGCTCGGCCCTTCCGGCTGGCTGGTTTATTGCTGATAAATC
TGGAGCCGGTGAGCGTGGGTCCCGCGGTATCATTGCAGCACTGGGGCCAGATGGTAAGCCCTCCCGTATC
GTAGTTATCTACACGACGGGGAGTCAGGCAACTATGGATGAACGAAATAGACAGATCGCTGAGATAGGTG
CCTCACTGATTAAGCATTGGTAACTGTCAGACCAAGTTTACTCATATATACTTTAGATTGATTTAAAACT
TCATTTTTAATTTAAAAGGATCTAGGTGAAGATCCTTTTTGATAATCTCATGACCAAAATCCCTTAACGT
GAGTTTTCGTTCCACTGAGCGTCAGACCCCGTAGAAAAGATCAAAGGATCTTCTTGAGATCCTTTTTTTC
TGCGCGTAATCTGCTGCTTGCAAACAAAAAACCACCGCTACCAGCGGTGGTTTGTTTGCCGGATCAAGAG
CTACCAACTCTTTTTCCGAAGGTAACTGGCTTCAGCAGAGCGCAGATACCAAATACTGTTCTTCTAGTGT
AGCCGTAGTTAGGCCACCACTTCAAGAACTCTGTAGCACCGCCTACATACCTCGCTCTGCTAATCCTGTT
ACCAGTGGCTGCTGCCAGTGGCGATAAGTCGTGTCTTACCGGGTTGGACTCAAGACGATAGTTACCGGAT
AAGGCGCAGCGGTCGGGCTGAACGGGGGGTTCGTGCACACAGCCCAGCTTGGAGCGAACGACCTACACCG
AACTGAGATACCTACAGCGTGAGCTATGAGAAAGCGCCACGCTTCCCGAAGGGAGAAAGGCGGACAGGTA
TCCGGTAAGCGGCAGGGTCGGAACAGGAGAGCGCACGAGGGAGCTTCCAGGGGGAAACGCCTGGTATCTT
TATAGTCCTGTCGGGTTTCGCCACCTCTGACTTGAGCGTCGATTTTTGTGATGCTCGTCAGGGGGGCGGA
GCCTATGGAAAAACGCCAGCAACGCGGCCTTTTTACGGTTCCTGGCCTTTTGCTGGCCTTTTGCTCACAT
GTTCTTTCCTGCGTTATCCCCTGATTCTGTGGATAACCGTATTACCGCCTTTGAGTGAGCTGATACCGCT
CGCCGCAGCCGAACGACCGAGCGCAGCGAGTCAGTGAGCGAGGAAGCGGAAGAGCGCCCAATACGCAAAC
CGCCTCTCCCCGCGCGTTGGCCGATTCATTAATGCAGCTGGCACGACAGGTTTCCCGACTGGAAAGCGGG
CAGTGAGCGCAACGCAATTAATGTGAGTTAGCTCACTCATTAGGCACCCCAGGCTTTACACTTTATGCTT
CCGGCTCGTATGTTGTGTGGAATTGTGAGCGGATAACAATTTCACACAGGAAACAGCTATGACCATGATT
ACGCCAAGCGCGCAATTAACCCTCACTAAAGGGAACAAAAGCTGGAGCTTCTTTGAAAAGATAATGTATG
ATTATGCTTTCACTCATATTTATACAGAAACTTGATGTTTTCTTTCGAGTATATACAAGGTGATTACATG
TACGTTTGAAGTACAACTCTAGATTTTGTAGTGCCCTCTTGGGCTAGCGGTAAAGGTGCGCATTTTTTCA
CACCCTACAATGTTCTGTTCAAAAGATTTTGGTCAAACGCTGTAGAAGTGAAAGTTGGTGCGCATGTTTC
GGCGTTCGAAACTTCTCCGCAGTGAAAGATAAATGATCATAACGGAATCCAACTGGGCGTTTTAGAGCTA
GAAATAGCAAGTTAAAATAAGGCTAGTCCGTTATCAACTTGAAAAAGTGGCACCGAGTCGGTGGTGCTTT
TTTTGTTTTTTATGTCTTCGAGTCATGTAATTAGTTATGTCACGCTTACGTTCACGCCCTCCCCCCACAT
CCGCTCTAACCGAAAAGGAAGGAGTTAGACAACCTGAAGTCTAGGTCCCTATTTATTTTTTTATAGTTAT
GTTAGTATTAAGAACGTTATTTATATTTCAAATTTTTCTTTTTTTTCTGTACAGACGCGTGTACGCATGT
AACATTATACTGAAAACCTTGCTTGAGAAGGTTTTGGGACGCTCGAAGGCTTTAATTTGCCTCGAAGACA
TAAAAAACAAAAAAAGCACCACCGACTCGGTGCCACTTTTTCAAGTTGATAACGGACTAGCCTTATTTTA
ACTTGCTATTTCTAGCTCTAAAACTGAGACCAGATCTGGTCTCGATCATTTATCTTTCACTGCGGAGAAG
TTTCGAACGCCGAAACATGCGCACCAACTTTCACTTCTACAGCGTTTGACCAAAATCTTTTGAACAGAAC
ATTGTAGGGTGTGAAAAAATGCGCACCTTTACCGCTAGCCCAAGAGGGCACTACAAAATCTAGAGTTGTA
CTTCAAACGTACATGTAATCACCTTGTATATACTCGAAAGAAAACATCAAGTTTCTGTATAAATATGAGT
GAAAGCATAATCATACATTATCTTTTCAAAGAATGGCGCG
[124 nt withheld, positions 4661-4784]
C
[91 nt withheld, positions 4786-4876]
A
[49 nt withheld, positions 4878-4926]
CCTTTGACGTTGGAGTCCACGTTCTTT
[37 nt withheld, positions 4954-4990]
ACCCTATCTCGGTCTATTCTTTTGATTTATAAGGGATTTTGCCGATTTCGGCCTATTGGTTAAAAAATGA
GCTGATTTAACAAAAATTTAACGCGAATTTTAACAAAATATTAACGCTTACAATTTCCTGATGCGGTATT
TTCTCCTTACGCATCTGTGCGGTATTTCACACCGCATAGGGTAATAACTGATATAATTAAATTGAAGCTC
TAATTTGTGAGTTTAGTATACATGCATTTACTTATAATACAGTTTTTTAGTTTTGCTGGCCGCATCTTCT
CAAATATGCTTCCCAGCCTGCTTTTCTGTAACGTTCACCCTCTACCTTAGCATCCCTTCCCTTTGCAAAT
AGTCCTCTTCCAACAATAATAATGTCAGATCCTGTAGATACCACATCATCCACGGTTCTATACTGTTGAC
CCAATGCGTCTCCCTTGTCATCTAAACCCACACCGGGTGTCATAATCAACCAATCGTAACCTTCATCTCT
TCCACCCATGTCTCTTTGAGCAATAAAGCCGATAACAAAATCTTTGTCGCTCTTCGCAATGTCAACAGTA
CCCTTAGTATATTCTCCAGTAGATAGGGAGCCCTTGCATGACAATTCTGCTAACATCAAAAGGCCTCTAG
GTTCCTTTGTTACTTCTTCTGCCGCCTGCTTCAAACCGCTAACAATACCTGGGCCCACCACACCGTGTGC
ATTCGTAATGTCTGCCCATTCTGCTATTCTGTATACACCCGCAGAGTACTGCAATTTGACTGTATTACCA
ATGTCAGCAAATTTTCTGTCTTCGAAGAGTAAAAAATTGTACTTGGCGGATAATGCCTTTAGCGGCTTAA
CTGTGCCCTCCATGGAAAAATCAGTCAAGATATCCACATGTGTTTTTAGTAAACAAATTTTGGGACCTAA
TGCTTCAACTAACTCCAGTAATTCCTTGGTGGTACGAACATCCAATGAAGCACACAAGTTTGTTTGCTTT
TCGTGCATGATATTAAATAGCTTGGCAGCAACAGGACTAGGATGAGTAGCAGCACGTTCCTTATATGTAG
CTTTCGACATGATTTATCTTCGTTTCCTGCAGGTTTTTGTTCTGTGCAGTTGGGTTAAGAATACTGGGCA
ATTTCATGTTTCTTCAACACTACATATGCGTATATATACCAATCTAAGTCTGTGCTCCTTCCTTCGTTCT
TCCTTCTGTTCGGAGATTACCGAATCAAAAAAATTTCAAGGAAACCGAAATCAAAAAAAAGAATAAAAAA
AAAATGATGAATTGAAAAGGTGGTATGGTGCACTCTCAGTACAATCTGCTCTGATGCCGCATAGTTAAGC
CAGCCCCGACACCCGCCAACACCCGCTGACGCGCCCTGACGGGCTTGTCTGCTCCCGGCATCCGCTTACA
GACAAGCTGTGACCGTCTCCGGGAGCTGCATGTGTCAGAGGTTTTCACCGTCATCACCGAAACGCGCGA
Features (pLannotate 1.2.2; 22 found; start..end, strand, type, name):
     69..1411    +  rep_origin     2μ ori: yeast 2μ plasmid origin of replication
   1438..1542    +  promoter       AmpR promoter: bla
   1543..2403    +  CDS            AmpR: β-lactamase; bla; confers resistance to ampicillin, carbenicillin, and related antibiotics
   2574..3161    +  rep_origin     ori: high-copy-number ColE1/pMB1/pBR322/pUC origin of replication
   3344..3436    +  CDS            lacI (fragment): lac repressor; lacI; The lac repressor binds to the lac operator to inhibit transcription in E. coli. This inhibition can be relieved by adding lactose or isopropyl-β-D-thiogalactopyranoside (IPTG).
   3449..3470    +  protein_bind   CAP binding site: CAP binding activates transcription in the presence of cAMP. E. coli catabolite activator protein
   3485..3515    +  promoter       lac promoter: promoter for the E. coli lac operon
   3523..3539    +  protein_bind   lac operator: The lac repressor binds to the lac operator to inhibit transcription in E. coli. This inhibition can be relieved by adding lactose or isopropyl-β-D-thiogalactopyranoside (IPTG). lac repressor encoded by lacI
   3584..3602    +  promoter       T3 promoter: promoter for bacteriophage T3 RNA polymerase
   3620..3888    +  promoter       SNR52 promoter: promoter for the S. cerevisiae small nucleolar RNA gene SNR52
   3909..3983    +  misc_RNA       gRNA scaffold: guide RNA scaffold for the Streptococcus pyogenes CRISPR/Cas9 system
   3988..4007    +  terminator     SUP4 terminator: transcription terminator for the S. cerevisiae SUP4 tRNA gene
   4059..4248    +  terminator     CYC1 terminator: S. cerevisiae CYC1; transcription terminator for CYC1
   4266..4285    -  terminator     SUP4 terminator: transcription terminator for the S. cerevisiae SUP4 tRNA gene
   4290..4364    -  misc_RNA       gRNA scaffold: guide RNA scaffold for the Streptococcus pyogenes CRISPR/Cas9 system
   4384..4652    -  promoter       SNR52 promoter: promoter for the S. cerevisiae small nucleolar RNA gene SNR52
   4661..5089    +  rep_origin     f1 ori (sequence partly withheld): f1 bacteriophage origin of replication; arrow indicates direction of (+) strand synthesis
   5117..5168    -  misc_feature   bom (fragment): basis of mobility region from pBR322
   5247..6050    -  CDS            URA3: orotidine-5'-phosphate decarboxylase, required for uracil biosynthesis; S. cerevisiae URA3; yeast auxotrophic marker, counterselectable with 5-fluoroorotic acid (5-FOA)
   6051..6266    -  promoter       URA3 promoter: S. cerevisiae URA3
   6274..6323    -  misc_feature   bom (fragment): basis of mobility region from pBR322
   6425..1       -  CDS            rop (fragment) (across the origin): Rop protein, which maintains plasmids at low copy number; rop
