[The description below was written by a language model from this plasmid's Addgene catalogue record and pLannotate feature annotations shown in this document.]
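Description:
pDYSCKO is a yeast–E. coli shuttle vector built on the p426 backbone for expressing CRISPR guide RNAs in Saccharomyces cerevisiae. In bacteria it replicates from a high-copy ColE1/pUC-type origin and is selected with ampicillin through the β-lactamase gene. In yeast it is maintained as a multicopy episome by the 2μ origin and selected through the URA3 auxotrophic marker, which is also counterselectable with 5-FOA. An f1 origin and remnants of the lac promoter/operator and T3 promoter region from the parental phagemid backbone are also present. The record notes that BsaI sites in URA3 and AmpR were removed by silent mutations, which presumably leaves BsaI available for guide cloning, although the cloning scheme itself is not described in the record.

The payload, the DYSCKO cassette, consists of two guide RNA expression units arranged convergently. Each has an SNR52 small nucleolar RNA promoter driving a Streptococcus pyogenes Cas9 gRNA scaffold, followed by a SUP4 tRNA terminator, and a CYC1 terminator lies between the two units. The design derives from an earlier p426-based SNR52p–gRNA–SUP4t plasmid targeting CAN1. The record lists one guide sequence and describes the plasmid as an empty backbone for cloning any gRNA for use with the canavanine co-selection system. This suggests that one unit carries a fixed co-selection guide and the other accepts the user's guide, but the feature table does not say which unit is which.

In this approach, cells edited at the co-selection locus become canavanine resistant. Selecting for them enriches for cells that are also edited at the second target, improving the efficiency of Cas9 or Target-AID base editing. The Cas9 or base editor is not encoded on this plasmid and must be supplied separately.
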