Addgene plasmid #120263: pDYSCKO
Purpose: Empty backbone for cloning any gRNA to be used with the canavanine co-selection system
Depositing lab: Christian Landry. Depositing organization: Universite Laval. Publication: Double Selection Enhances the Efficiency of Target-AID and Cas9-Based Genome Editing in Yeast. Despres PC, Dube AK, Nielly-Thibault L, Yachie N, Landry CR. G3 (Bethesda). 2018 Oct 3;8(10):3163-3171. doi: 10.1534/g3.118.200461. PubMed 30097473.
Backbone
  Vector backbone: p426
  Backbone size w/o insert (bp): 5500
  Total vector size (bp): 6500
  Modifications to backbone: Removed BsaI sites in URA3 and AmpR using silent mutations in the coding sequence.
  Vector type: CRISPR, Synthetic Biology
  Selectable markers: URA3 ; Canavanine (after mutagenesis)
Growth in bacteria
  Bacterial resistance: Ampicillin, 100 μg/mL
  Growth temperature: 37°C
  Growth strain: DH5alpha
  Copy number: High Copy
Gene/Insert
  Gene/Insert name: DYSCKO cassette
  gRNA/shRNA sequence: ATAACGGAATCCAACTGGGC
  Species: S. cerevisiae (budding yeast)
  Promoter: SNR52
  Cloning method: Gibson Cloning
  Sequencing primers: 5′ GCGCCGCTACAGGGCGCGT; 3′ caggaaacagctatgac
Resource information
  A portion of this plasmid was derived from a plasmid made by: The gRNA expression cassette is based on p426-SNR52p-gRNA.CAN1.Y-SUP4t (#43803) from the Church lab.
Terms and licenses: Academic/Nonprofit Terms; Industry Terms: Not Available to Industry
Depositor comments: See Double Selection Enhances the Efficiency of Target-AID and Cas9-Based Genome Editing in Yeast. (PMID: 30097473) for detailed protocols for gRNA cloning and mutagenesis protocol.
How to cite: pDYSCKO was a gift from Christian Landry (Addgene plasmid # 120263 ; http://n2t.net/addgene:120263 ; RRID:Addgene_120263)
